Addgene plasmid #112676: pLenti-xBE4Gam-P2A-Puro
Purpose: Lentivirus for constitutive expression of xCas9(3.7)-BE4Gam in mammalian cells (codon optimized)
Depositing lab: Lukas Dow. Depositing organization: Cornell University. Publication: Optimized base editors enable efficient editing in cells, organoids and mice. Zafra MP, Schatoff EM, Katti A, Foronda M, Breinig M, Schweitzer AY, Simon A, Han T, Goswami S, Montgomery E, Thibado J, Kastenhuber ER, Sanchez-Rivera FJ, Shi J, Vakoc CR, Lowe SW, Tschaharganeh DF, Dow LE. Nat Biotechnol. 2018 Jul 3. pii: nbt.4194. doi: 10.1038/nbt.4194. PubMed 29969439.
Backbone
  Vector backbone: Adapted from lentiCRISPRv1
  Backbone size w/o insert (bp): 6296
  Modifications to backbone: SV40 NLS separates 1st UGI and (codon optimized) 2nd UGI
  Vector type: Mammalian Expression, Lentiviral
  Selectable markers: Puromycin
Growth in bacteria
  Bacterial resistance: Ampicillin, 100 μg/mL
  Growth temperature: 30°C
  Growth strain: NEB Stable
  Copy number: Low Copy
Gene/Insert
  Gene/Insert name: xCas9(3.7)-BE4Gam (alt name: xBE4G)
  Species: Synthetic
  Insert size (bp): 6054
  Mutation: D10A, A262T, R324L, S409I, E480K, E543D, M694I, E1219V
  Promoter: EF1s
  Tag / fusion protein: FLAG (N terminal on backbone)
  Cloning method: Gibson Cloning
  Sequencing primers: 5′ TAAGTGCAGTAGTCGCCGTG; 3′ TTAAGAATACCAGTCAATCTTTC
Terms and licenses: Academic/Nonprofit Terms; Industry Terms: Not Available to Industry
Depositor comments: SV40 NLS separates 1st UGI and (codon optimized) 2nd UGI
How to cite: pLenti-xBE4Gam-P2A-Puro was a gift from Lukas Dow (Addgene plasmid # 112676 ; http://n2t.net/addgene:112676 ; RRID:Addgene_112676)
