[The description below was written by a language model from this plasmid's Addgene catalogue record and pLannotate feature annotations shown in this document.]
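Description:
pLenti-xBE4Gam-P2A-Puro is a 13,030 bp lentiviral transfer plasmid adapted from lentiCRISPRv1 for constitutive expression of a codon-optimized cytosine base editor in mammalian cells. The viral portion has a third-generation, self-inactivating layout. An RSV promoter drives a truncated HIV-1 5' LTR, followed by the Ψ packaging signal with a gag fragment, the RRE for Rev-dependent export of genomic RNA, and a cPPT/CTS. The cassette ends in a WPRE and a ΔU3 3' LTR. In bacteria the plasmid carries AmpR and a ColE1/pUC-type origin, although the catalogue lists it as low copy. An f1 ori, SV40 ori, SV40 poly(A) signal and lac/T7/T3 remnants are also present in the backbone.

The payload is a single open reading frame driven by the short EF-1α core promoter (EF1s). It encodes, in order, an N-terminal FLAG tag (per the catalogue), phage Mu Gam, rat APOBEC1 cytidine deaminase, xCas9(3.7), and two copies of the uracil glycosylase inhibitor UGI separated by an SV40 NLS. The Cas9 portion carries D10A, the Cas9 nickase mutation, plus the listed xCas9 substitutions (A262T, R324L, S409I, E480K, E543D, M694I, E1219V). xCas9 variants are known for broadened PAM recognition. Only one UGI is annotated in the feature tables, probably because the second copy is recoded. The short hit labelled ABE(7.10) between APOBEC1 and Cas9 most likely reflects a shared linker rather than an adenine deaminase. A P2A peptide, named in the plasmid title, links the editor to puromycin N-acetyltransferase so that transduced cells can be selected with puromycin.

In this design, APOBEC1 performs C-to-T editing, UGI blocks uracil excision, and Gam binds DNA ends to limit indel by-products. No sgRNA cassette is annotated, so a guide would have to be supplied separately. The two feature tables describe the same sequence at different start coordinates.
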