Features (pLannotate 1.2.2; 30 found; start..end, strand, type, name):
      5..231     +  promoter       RSV promoter: Rous sarcoma virus enhancer/promoter
    232..412     +  LTR            5' LTR (truncated): truncated 5' long terminal repeat (LTR) from HIV-1
    459..584     +  misc_feature   HIV-1 Ψ: packaging signal of human immunodeficiency virus type 1
    568..931     +  CDS            HIV-1 gag (fragment): gag protein from human immunodeficiency virus 1; gag
   1077..1310    +  misc_feature   RRE: The Rev response element (RRE) of HIV-1 allows for Rev-dependent mRNA export from the nucleus to the cytoplasm.
   1687..1713    +  CDS            Rev (fragment): human immunodeficiency virus 1 (HIV-1) Rev protein; rev; enhances nuclear export of unspliced and incompletely spliced viral mRNAs
   1723..1840    +  misc_feature   cPPT/CTS: central polypurine tract and central termination sequence of HIV-1
   1909..2120    +  promoter       EF-1α core promoter: core promoter for human elongation factor EF-1α
   2224..2742    +  CDS            gam: GAM_BPMU - Experimental evidence at protein level: Swiss-Prot protein existence level 1. Protects linear double-stranded DNA from host exonuclease degradation. Binds to linear dsDNA irrespective of the precise architecture of the DNA terminus but not to RNA or to ssDNA. From Escherichia phage Mu (Bacteriophage Mu).
   2791..3474    +  CDS            Apobec1: ABEC1_RAT - Experimental evidence at protein level: Swiss-Prot protein existence level 1. Catalytic component of the apolipoprotein B mRNA editing enzyme complex which is responsible for the postranscriptional editing of a CAA codon for Gln to a UAA codon for stop in the APOB mRNA. May also play a role in the epigenetic regulation of gene expression by participating in DNA demethylation. From Rattus norvegicus (Rat).
   3475..3522    +  CDS            ABE(7.10) (fragment): adenine base editor comprising wild-type E. coli TadA fused to the evolved TadA*(7.10) mutant (Gaudelli et al., 2017)
   3523..7622    +  CDS            Cas9 (fragment): Cas9 (Csn1) endonuclease from the Streptococcus pyogenes Type II CRISPR/Cas system generates RNA-guided double strand breaks in DNA
   7918..8166    +  CDS            UGI: UNGI_BPPB2 - Experimental evidence at protein level: Swiss-Prot protein existence level 1. This protein binds specifically and reversibly to the host uracil-DNA glycosylase, preventing removal of uracil residues from PBS2 DNA by the host uracil-excision repair system. From Bacillus phage PBS2 (Bacteriophage PBS2).
   8272..8871    +  CDS            PuroR (fragment): puromycin N-acetyltransferase; pac from Streptomyces; confers resistance to puromycin
   8887..9475    +  misc_feature   WPRE: woodchuck hepatitis virus posttranscriptional regulatory element
   9526..9545    +  misc_feature   cPPT/CTS (fragment): central polypurine tract and central termination sequence of HIV-1
   9547..9780    +  LTR            3' LTR (ΔU3): self-inactivating 3' long terminal repeat (LTR) from HIV-1
   9858..9979    +  polyA_signal   SV40 poly(A) signal: SV40 polyadenylation signal
  10019..10154   +  rep_origin     SV40 ori: SV40 origin of replication
  10175..10193   -  promoter       T7 promoter: promoter for bacteriophage T7 RNA polymerase
  10201..10356   +  CDS            lacZα (fragment): LacZα fragment of β-galactosidase; lacZ fragment
  10361..10789   +  rep_origin     f1 ori (sequence partly withheld): f1 bacteriophage origin of replication; arrow indicates direction of (+) strand synthesis
  10842..10946   +  promoter       AmpR promoter: bla
  10947..11807   +  CDS            AmpR: β-lactamase; bla; confers resistance to ampicillin, carbenicillin, and related antibiotics
  11978..12566   +  rep_origin     ori: high-copy-number ColE1/pMB1/pBR322/pUC origin of replication
  12749..12841   +  CDS            lacI (fragment): lac repressor; lacI; The lac repressor binds to the lac operator to inhibit transcription in E. coli. This inhibition can be relieved by adding lactose or isopropyl-β-D-thiogalactopyranoside (IPTG).
  12854..12875   +  protein_bind   CAP binding site: CAP binding activates transcription in the presence of cAMP. E. coli catabolite activator protein
  12890..12920   +  promoter       lac promoter: promoter for the E. coli lac operon
  12924..12946   +  protein_bind   lac operator (fragment): The lac repressor binds to the lac operator to inhibit transcription in E. coli. This inhibition can be relieved by adding lactose or isopropyl-β-D-thiogalactopyranoside (IPTG). lac repressor encoded by lacI
  12989..13007   +  promoter       T3 promoter: promoter for bacteriophage T3 RNA polymerase
>Addgene plasmid #112676 | pLenti-xBE4Gam-P2A-Puro | depositor full sequence | sequence record 212230 | pLenti-xBE4Gam-P2A-Puro sequence 13030 bps
TTAATGTAGTCTTATGCAATACTCTTGTAGTCTTGCAACATGGTAACGATGAGTTAGCAACATGCCTTAC
AAGGAGAGAAAAAGCACCGTGCATGCCGATTGGTGGAAGTAAGGTGGTACGATCGTGCCTTATTAGGAAG
GCAACAGACGGGTCTGACATGGATTGGACGAACCACTGAATTGCCGCATTGCAGAGATATTGTATTTAAG
TGCCTAGCTCGATACATAAACGGGTCTCTCTGGTTAGACCAGATCTGAGCCTGGGAGCTCTCTGGCTAAC
TAGGGAACCCACTGCTTAAGCCTCAATAAAGCTTGCCTTGAGTGCTTCAAGTAGTGTGTGCCCGTCTGTT
GTGTGACTCTGGTAACTAGAGATCCCTCAGACCCTTTTAGTCAGTGTGGAAAATCTCTAGCAGTGGCGCC
CGAACAGGGACTTGAAAGCGAAAGGGAAACCAGAGGAGCTCTCTCGACGCAGGACTCGGCTTGCTGAAGC
GCGCACGGCAAGAGGCGAGGGGCGGCGACTGGTGAGTACGCCAAAAATTTTGACTAGCGGAGGCTAGAAG
GAGAGAGATGGGTGCGAGAGCGTCAGTATTAAGCGGGGGAGAATTAGATCGCGATGGGAAAAAATTCGGT
TAAGGCCAGGGGGAAAGAAAAAATATAAATTAAAACATATAGTATGGGCAAGCAGGGAGCTAGAACGATT
CGCAGTTAATCCTGGCCTGTTAGAAACATCAGAAGGCTGTAGACAAATACTGGGACAGCTACAACCATCC
CTTCAGACAGGATCAGAAGAACTTAGATCATTATATAATACAGTAGCAACCCTCTATTGTGTGCATCAAA
GGATAGAGATAAAAGACACCAAGGAAGCTTTAGACAAGATAGAGGAAGAGCAAAACAAAAGTAAGACCAC
CGCACAGCAAGCGGCCGCTGATCTTCAGACCTGGAGGAGGAGATATGAGGGACAATTGGAGAAGTGAATT
ATATAAATATAAAGTAGTAAAAATTGAACCATTAGGAGTAGCACCCACCAAGGCAAAGAGAAGAGTGGTG
CAGAGAGAAAAAAGAGCAGTGGGAATAGGAGCTTTGTTCCTTGGGTTCTTGGGAGCAGCAGGAAGCACTA
TGGGCGCAGCGTCAATGACGCTGACGGTACAGGCCAGACAATTATTGTCTGGTATAGTGCAGCAGCAGAA
CAATTTGCTGAGGGCTATTGAGGCGCAACAGCATCTGTTGCAACTCACAGTCTGGGGCATCAAGCAGCTC
CAGGCAAGAATCCTGGCTGTGGAAAGATACCTAAAGGATCAACAGCTCCTGGGGATTTGGGGTTGCTCTG
GAAAACTCATTTGCACCACTGCTGTGCCTTGGAATGCTAGTTGGAGTAATAAATCTCTGGAACAGATTTG
GAATCACACGACCTGGATGGAGTGGGACAGAGAAATTAACAATTACACAAGCTTAATACACTCCTTAATT
GAAGAATCGCAAAACCAGCAAGAAAAGAATGAACAAGAATTATTGGAATTAGATAAATGGGCAAGTTTGT
GGAATTGGTTTAACATAACAAATTGGCTGTGGTATATAAAATTATTCATAATGATAGTAGGAGGCTTGGT
AGGTTTAAGAATAGTTTTTGCTGTACTTTCTATAGTGAATAGAGTTAGGCAGGGATATTCACCATTATCG
TTTCAGACCCACCTCCCAACCCCGAGGGGACCCAGACCACAATTTTAAAAGAAAAGGGGGGATTGGGGGG
TACAGTGCAGGGGAAAGAATAGTAGACATAATAGCAACAGACATACAAACTAAAGAATTACAAAAACAAA
TTACAAAAATTCAAAATTTTCGGGTTTATTACAGGGACAGCAGAGATCCACTTTGGCGCCGGCTCGAGTG
GCTCCGGTGCCCGTCAGTGGGCAGAGCGCACATCGCCCACAGTCCCCGAGAAGTTGGGGGGAGGGGTCGG
CAATTGAACCGGTGCCTAGAGAAGGTGGCGCGGGGTAAACTGGGAAAGTGATGTCGTGTACTGGCTCCGC
CTTTTTCCCGAGGGTGGGGGAGAACCGTATATAAGTGCAGTAGTCGCCGTGAACGTTCTTTTTCGCAACG
GGTTTGCCGCCAGAACACAGGTGTCGTGACGCGGGATCCGCCACCATGGATTACAAAGACGATGACGATA
AGATGGCCCCAAAGAAGAAGCGGAAGGTCGGTATCCACGGAGTCCCAGCAGCCGCAAAACCTGCAAAGAG
AATTAAATCCGCAGCAGCAGCCTACGTGCCTCAAAACCGGGATGCCGTTATCACAGATATAAAAAGAATC
GGTGATTTGCAGCGCGAAGCAAGCCGCTTGGAGACCGAAATGAATGATGCCATCGCAGAGATCACTGAGA
AATTTGCTGCCCGCATAGCACCAATCAAGACTGACATCGAGACACTCAGTAAGGGCGTGCAAGGCTGGTG
CGAGGCTAATCGGGACGAGTTGACCAACGGGGGGAAGGTGAAAACCGCCAATCTTGTGACTGGCGATGTC
TCCTGGCGAGTGAGACCACCAAGCGTAAGCATCCGAGGCATGGACGCTGTGATGGAAACATTGGAAAGGC
TCGGCCTGCAAAGGTTTATCAGAACAAAGCAGGAAATAAATAAGGAAGCCATCCTCCTTGAGCCAAAAGC
CGTTGCTGGGGTAGCCGGAATTACTGTTAAGTCTGGTATCGAGGATTTCAGTATCATACCCTTCGAGCAG
GAAGCCGGCATTAGCGGAAGTGAAACACCCGGTACCTCAGAGAGCGCAACTCCTGAGAGTAGCTCAGAGA
CTGGCCCAGTGGCTGTGGACCCCACATTGAGACGGCGGATCGAGCCCCATGAGTTTGAGGTATTCTTCGA
TCCGAGAGAGCTCCGCAAGGAGACCTGCCTGCTTTACGAAATTAATTGGGGGGGCCGGCACTCCATTTGG
CGACATACATCACAGAACACTAACAAGCACGTCGAAGTCAACTTCATCGAGAAGTTCACGACAGAAAGAT
ATTTCTGTCCGAACACAAGGTGCAGCATTACCTGGTTTCTCAGCTGGAGCCCATGCGGCGAATGTAGTAG
GGCCATCACTGAATTCCTGTCAAGGTATCCCCACGTCACTCTGTTTATTTACATCGCAAGGCTGTACCAC
CACGCTGACCCCCGCAATCGACAAGGCCTGCGGGATTTGATCTCTTCAGGTGTGACTATCCAAATTATGA
CTGAGCAGGAGTCAGGATACTGCTGGAGAAACTTTGTGAATTATAGCCCGAGTAATGAAGCCCACTGGCC
TAGGTATCCCCATCTGTGGGTACGACTGTACGTTCTTGAACTGTACTGCATCATACTGGGCCTGCCTCCT
TGTCTCAACATTCTGAGAAGGAAGCAGCCACAGCTGACATTCTTTACCATCGCTCTTCAGTCTTGTCATT
ACCAGCGACTGCCCCCACACATTCTCTGGGCCACCGGGTTGAAAAGCGGCAGCGAGACTCCCGGGACCTC
AGAGTCCGCCACACCCGAAAGTGACAAGAAGTACAGCATCGGCCTGGCCATCGGCACCAACTCTGTGGGC
TGGGCCGTGATCACCGACGAGTACAAGGTGCCCAGCAAGAAATTCAAGGTGCTGGGCAACACCGACCGGC
ACAGCATCAAGAAGAACCTGATCGGAGCCCTGCTGTTCGACAGCGGCGAAACAGCCGAGGCCACCCGGCT
GAAGAGAACCGCCAGAAGAAGATACACCAGACGGAAGAACCGGATCTGCTATCTGCAAGAGATCTTCAGC
AACGAGATGGCCAAGGTGGACGACAGCTTCTTCCACAGACTGGAAGAGTCCTTCCTGGTGGAAGAGGATA
AGAAGCACGAGCGGCACCCCATCTTCGGCAACATCGTGGACGAGGTGGCCTACCACGAGAAGTACCCCAC
CATCTACCACCTGAGAAAGAAACTGGTGGACAGCACCGACAAGGCCGACCTGCGGCTGATCTATCTGGCC
CTGGCCCACATGATCAAGTTCCGGGGCCACTTCCTGATCGAGGGCGACCTGAACCCCGACAACAGCGACG
TGGACAAGCTGTTCATCCAGCTGGTGCAGACCTACAACCAGCTGTTCGAGGAAAACCCCATCAACGCCAG
CGGCGTGGACGCCAAGGCCATCCTGTCTGCCAGACTGAGCAAGAGCAGACGGCTGGAAAATCTGATCGCC
CAGCTGCCCGGCGAGAAGAAGAATGGCCTGTTCGGAAACCTGATTGCCCTGAGCCTGGGCCTGACCCCCA
ACTTCAAGAGCAACTTCGACCTGGCCGAGGATACCAAACTGCAGCTGAGCAAGGACACCTACGACGACGA
CCTGGACAACCTGCTGGCCCAGATCGGCGACCAGTACGCCGACCTGTTTCTGGCCGCCAAGAACCTGTCC
GACGCCATCCTGCTGAGCGACATCCTGAGAGTGAACACCGAGATCACCAAGGCCCCCCTGAGCGCCTCTA
TGATCAAGCTGTACGACGAGCACCACCAGGACCTGACCCTGCTGAAAGCTCTCGTGCGGCAGCAGCTGCC
TGAGAAGTACAAAGAGATTTTCTTCGACCAGAGCAAGAACGGCTACGCCGGCTACATTGACGGCGGAGCC
AGCCAGGAAGAGTTCTACAAGTTCATCAAGCCCATCCTGGAAAAGATGGACGGCACCGAGGAACTGCTCG
TGAAGCTGAACAGAGAGGACCTGCTGCGGAAGCAGCGGACCTTCGACAACGGCATCATCCCCCACCAGAT
CCACCTGGGAGAGCTGCACGCCATTCTGCGGCGGCAGGAAGATTTTTACCCATTCCTGAAGGACAACCGG
GAAAAGATCGAGAAGATCCTGACCTTCCGCATCCCCTACTACGTGGGCCCTCTGGCCAGGGGAAACAGCA
GATTCGCCTGGATGACCAGAAAGAGCGAGGAAACCATCACCCCCTGGAACTTCGAGAAGGTGGTGGACAA
GGGCGCTTCCGCCCAGAGCTTCATCGAGCGGATGACCAACTTCGATAAGAACCTGCCCAACGAGAAGGTG
CTGCCCAAGCACAGCCTGCTGTACGAGTACTTCACCGTGTATAACGAGCTGACCAAAGTGAAATACGTGA
CCGAGGGAATGAGAAAGCCCGCCTTCCTGAGCGGCGACCAGAAAAAGGCCATCGTGGACCTGCTGTTCAA
GACCAACCGGAAAGTGACCGTGAAGCAGCTGAAAGAGGACTACTTCAAGAAAATCGAGTGCTTCGACTCC
GTGGAAATCTCCGGCGTGGAAGATCGGTTCAACGCCTCCCTGGGCACATACCACGATCTGCTGAAAATTA
TCAAGGACAAGGACTTCCTGGACAATGAGGAAAACGAGGACATTCTGGAAGATATCGTGCTGACCCTGAC
ACTGTTTGAGGACAGAGAGATGATCGAGGAACGGCTGAAAACCTATGCCCACCTGTTCGACGACAAAGTG
ATGAAGCAGCTGAAGCGGCGGAGATACACCGGCTGGGGCAGGCTGAGCCGGAAGCTGATCAACGGCATCC
GGGACAAGCAGTCCGGCAAGACAATCCTGGATTTCCTGAAGTCCGACGGCTTCGCCAACAGAAACTTCAT
CCAGCTGATCCACGACGACAGCCTGACCTTTAAAGAGGACATCCAGAAAGCCCAGGTGTCCGGCCAGGGC
GATAGCCTGCACGAGCACATTGCCAATCTGGCCGGCAGCCCCGCCATTAAGAAGGGCATCCTGCAGACAG
TGAAGGTGGTGGACGAGCTCGTGAAAGTGATGGGCCGGCACAAGCCCGAGAACATCGTGATCGAAATGGC
CAGAGAGAACCAGACCACCCAGAAGGGACAGAAGAACAGCCGCGAGAGAATGAAGCGGATCGAAGAGGGC
ATCAAAGAGCTGGGCAGCCAGATCCTGAAAGAACACCCCGTGGAAAACACCCAGCTGCAGAACGAGAAGC
TGTACCTGTACTACCTGCAGAATGGGCGGGATATGTACGTGGACCAGGAACTGGACATCAACCGGCTGTC
CGACTACGATGTGGACCATATCGTGCCTCAGAGCTTTCTGAAGGACGACTCCATCGACAACAAGGTGCTG
ACCAGAAGCGACAAGAACCGGGGCAAGAGCGACAACGTGCCCTCCGAAGAGGTCGTGAAGAAGATGAAGA
ACTACTGGCGGCAGCTGCTGAACGCCAAGCTGATTACCCAGAGAAAGTTCGACAATCTGACCAAGGCCGA
GAGAGGCGGCCTGAGCGAACTGGATAAGGCCGGCTTCATCAAGAGACAGCTGGTGGAAACCCGGCAGATC
ACAAAGCACGTGGCACAGATCCTGGACTCCCGGATGAACACTAAGTACGACGAGAATGACAAGCTGATCC
GGGAAGTGAAAGTGATCACCCTGAAGTCCAAGCTGGTGTCCGATTTCCGGAAGGATTTCCAGTTTTACAA
AGTGCGCGAGATCAACAACTACCACCACGCCCACGACGCCTACCTGAACGCCGTCGTGGGAACCGCCCTG
ATCAAAAAGTACCCTAAGCTGGAAAGCGAGTTCGTGTACGGCGACTACAAGGTGTACGACGTGCGGAAGA
TGATCGCCAAGAGCGAGCAGGAAATCGGCAAGGCTACCGCCAAGTACTTCTTCTACAGCAACATCATGAA
CTTTTTCAAGACCGAGATTACCCTGGCCAACGGCGAGATCCGGAAGCGGCCTCTGATCGAGACAAACGGC
GAAACCGGGGAGATCGTGTGGGATAAGGGCCGGGATTTTGCCACCGTGCGGAAAGTGCTGAGCATGCCCC
AAGTGAATATCGTGAAAAAGACCGAGGTGCAGACAGGCGGCTTCAGCAAAGAGTCTATCCTGCCCAAGAG
GAACAGCGATAAGCTGATCGCCAGAAAGAAGGACTGGGACCCTAAGAAGTACGGCGGCTTCGACAGCCCC
ACCGTGGCCTATTCTGTGCTGGTGGTGGCCAAAGTGGAAAAGGGCAAGTCCAAGAAACTGAAGAGTGTGA
AAGAGCTGCTGGGGATCACCATCATGGAAAGAAGCAGCTTCGAGAAGAATCCCATCGACTTTCTGGAAGC
CAAGGGCTACAAAGAAGTGAAAAAGGACCTGATCATCAAGCTGCCTAAGTACTCCCTGTTCGAGCTGGAA
AACGGCCGGAAGAGAATGCTGGCCTCTGCCGGCGTGCTGCAGAAGGGAAACGAACTGGCCCTGCCCTCCA
AATATGTGAACTTCCTGTACCTGGCCAGCCACTATGAGAAGCTGAAGGGCTCCCCCGAGGATAATGAGCA
GAAACAGCTGTTTGTGGAACAGCACAAGCACTACCTGGACGAGATCATCGAGCAGATTAGCGAGTTCTCC
AAGAGAGTGATCCTGGCCGACGCTAATCTGGACAAAGTGCTGTCCGCCTACAACAAGCACCGGGATAAGC
CCATCAGAGAGCAGGCCGAGAATATCATCCACCTGTTTACCCTGACCAATCTGGGAGCCCCTGCCGCCTT
CAAGTACTTTGACACCACCATCGACCGGAAGAGGTACACCAGCACCAAAGAGGTGCTGGACGCCACCCTG
ATCCACCAGAGCATCACCGGCCTGTACGAGACACGGATCGACCTGTCTCAGCTGGGAGGCGATTCAGGCG
GATCTACTAATCTGTCAGATATTATTGAAAAGGAGACCGGTAAGCAACTGGTTATCCAGGAATCCATCCT
CATGCTCCCAGAGGAGGTGGAAGAAGTCATTGGGAACAAGCCGGAAAGCGATATACTCGTGCACACCGCC
TACGACGAGAGCACCGACGAGAATGTCATGCTTCTGACTAGCGACGCCCCTGAATACAAGCCTTGGGCTC
TGGTCATACAGGATAGCAACGGTGAGAACAAGATTAAGATGCTCTCTGGTGGTTCTCCCAAGAAGAAGAG
GAAAGTCACAAATCTCTCTGACATCATAGAGAAGGAGACAGGGAAACAACTCGTAATACAAGAGTCCATT
CTTATGCTCCCTGAGGAGGTGGAAGAAGTTATCGGCAACAAACCAGAGAGTGACATTCTGGTCCATACCG
CCTACGATGAAAGCACAGACGAGAACGTTATGTTGCTCACTTCTGACGCTCCAGAATACAAACCTTGGGC
ACTCGTCATTCAGGACAGCAACGGCGAGAACAAGATCAAAATGCTTAGCGGGGGCAGCCCCAAAAAAAAG
AGGAAGGTCGCTAGCGGCAGCGGCGCCACCAACTTCAGCCTGCTGAAGCAGGCCGGCGACGTGGAGGAGA
ACCCCGGCCCCATGACCGAGTACAAGCCCACGGTGCGCCTCGCCACCCGCGACGACGTCCCCAGGGCCGT
ACGCACCCTCGCCGCCGCGTTCGCCGACTACCCCGCCACGCGCCACACCGTCGATCCGGACCGCCACATC
GAGCGGGTCACCGAGCTGCAAGAACTCTTCCTCACGCGCGTCGGGCTCGACATCGGCAAGGTGTGGGTCG
CGGACGACGGCGCCGCGGTGGCGGTCTGGACCACGCCGGAGAGCGTCGAAGCGGGGGCGGTGTTCGCCGA
GATCGGCCCGCGCATGGCCGAGTTGAGCGGTTCCCGGCTGGCCGCGCAGCAACAGATGGAAGGCCTCCTG
GCGCCGCACCGGCCCAAGGAGCCCGCGTGGTTCCTGGCCACCGTCGGAGTCTCGCCCGACCACCAGGGCA
AGGGTCTGGGCAGCGCCGTCGTGCTCCCCGGAGTGGAGGCGGCCGAGCGCGCCGGGGTGCCCGCCTTCCT
GGAGACCTCCGCGCCCCGCAACCTCCCCTTCTACGAGCGGCTCGGCTTCACCGTCACCGCCGACGTCGAG
GTGCCCGAAGGACCGCGCACCTGGTGCATGACCCGCAAGCCCGGTGCCTGAACGCGTTAAGTCGACAATC
AACCTCTGGATTACAAAATTTGTGAAAGATTGACTGGTATTCTTAACTATGTTGCTCCTTTTACGCTATG
TGGATACGCTGCTTTAATGCCTTTGTATCATGCTATTGCTTCCCGTATGGCTTTCATTTTCTCCTCCTTG
TATAAATCCTGGTTGCTGTCTCTTTATGAGGAGTTGTGGCCCGTTGTCAGGCAACGTGGCGTGGTGTGCA
CTGTGTTTGCTGACGCAACCCCCACTGGTTGGGGCATTGCCACCACCTGTCAGCTCCTTTCCGGGACTTT
CGCTTTCCCCCTCCCTATTGCCACGGCGGAACTCATCGCCGCCTGCCTTGCCCGCTGCTGGACAGGGGCT
CGGCTGTTGGGCACTGACAATTCCGTGGTGTTGTCGGGGAAATCATCGTCCTTTCCTTGGCTGCTCGCCT
GTGTTGCCACCTGGATTCTGCGCGGGACGTCCTTCTGCTACGTCCCTTCGGCCCTCAATCCAGCGGACCT
TCCTTCCCGCGGCCTGCTGCCGGCTCTGCGGCCTCTTCCGCGTCTTCGCCTTCGCCCTCAGACGAGTCGG
ATCTCCCTTTGGGCCGCCTCCCCGCGTCGACTTTAAGACCAATGACTTACAAGGCAGCTGTAGATCTTAG
CCACTTTTTAAAAGAAAAGGGGGGACTGGAAGGGCTAATTCACTCCCAACGAAGACAAGATCTGCTTTTT
GCTTGTACTGGGTCTCTCTGGTTAGACCAGATCTGAGCCTGGGAGCTCTCTGGCTAACTAGGGAACCCAC
TGCTTAAGCCTCAATAAAGCTTGCCTTGAGTGCTTCAAGTAGTGTGTGCCCGTCTGTTGTGTGACTCTGG
TAACTAGAGATCCCTCAGACCCTTTTAGTCAGTGTGGAAAATCTCTAGCAGTACGTATAGTAGTTCATGT
CATCTTATTATTCAGTATTTATAACTTGCAAAGAAATGAATATCAGAGAGTGAGAGGAACTTGTTTATTG
CAGCTTATAATGGTTACAAATAAAGCAATAGCATCACAAATTTCACAAATAAAGCATTTTTTTCACTGCA
TTCTAGTTGTGGTTTGTCCAAACTCATCAATGTATCTTATCATGTCTGGCTCTAGCTATCCCGCCCCTAA
CTCCGCCCATCCCGCCCCTAACTCCGCCCAGTTCCGCCCATTCTCCGCCCCATGGCTGACTAATTTTTTT
TATTTATGCAGAGGCCGAGGCCGCCTCGGCCTCTGAGCTATTCCAGAAGTAGTGAGGAGGCTTTTTTGGA
GGCCTAGGGACGTACCCAATTCGCCCTATAGTGAGTCGTATTACGCGCGCTCACTGGCCGTCGTTTTACA
ACGTCGTGACTGGGAAAACCCTGGCGTTACCCAACTTAATCGCCTTGCAGCACATCCCCCTTTCGCCAGC
TGGCGTAATAGCGAAGAGGCCCGCACCGATCGCCCTTCCCAACAGTTGCGCAGCCTGAATGGCGAATGGG
[124 nt withheld, positions 10361-10484]
C
[91 nt withheld, positions 10486-10576]
A
[49 nt withheld, positions 10578-10626]
CCTTTGACGTTGGAGTCCACGTTCTTT
[37 nt withheld, positions 10654-10690]
ACCCTATCTCGGTCTATTCTTTTGATTTATAAGGGATTTTGCCGATTTCGGCCTATTGGTTAAAAAATGA
GCTGATTTAACAAAAATTTAACGCGAATTTTAACAAAATATTAACGCTTACAATTTAGGTGGCACTTTTC
GGGGAAATGTGCGCGGAACCCCTATTTGTTTATTTTTCTAAATACATTCAAATATGTATCCGCTCATGAG
ACAATAACCCTGATAAATGCTTCAATAATATTGAAAAAGGAAGAGTATGAGTATTCAACATTTCCGTGTC
GCCCTTATTCCCTTTTTTGCGGCATTTTGCCTTCCTGTTTTTGCTCACCCAGAAACGCTGGTGAAAGTAA
AAGATGCTGAAGATCAGTTGGGTGCACGAGTGGGTTACATCGAACTGGATCTCAACAGCGGTAAGATCCT
TGAGAGTTTTCGCCCCGAAGAACGTTTTCCAATGATGAGCACTTTTAAAGTTCTGCTATGTGGCGCGGTA
TTATCCCGTATTGACGCCGGGCAAGAGCAACTCGGTCGCCGCATACACTATTCTCAGAATGACTTGGTTG
AGTACTCACCAGTCACAGAAAAGCATCTTACGGATGGCATGACAGTAAGAGAATTATGCAGTGCTGCCAT
AACCATGAGTGATAACACTGCGGCCAACTTACTTCTGACAACGATCGGAGGACCGAAGGAGCTAACCGCT
TTTTTGCACAACATGGGGGATCATGTAACTCGCCTTGATCGTTGGGAACCGGAGCTGAATGAAGCCATAC
CAAACGACGAGCGTGACACCACGATGCCTGTAGCAATGGCAACAACGTTGCGCAAACTATTAACTGGCGA
ACTACTTACTCTAGCTTCCCGGCAACAATTAATAGACTGGATGGAGGCGGATAAAGTTGCAGGACCACTT
CTGCGCTCGGCCCTTCCGGCTGGCTGGTTTATTGCTGATAAATCTGGAGCCGGTGAGCGTGGGTCTCGCG
GTATCATTGCAGCACTGGGGCCAGATGGTAAGCCCTCCCGTATCGTAGTTATCTACACGACGGGGAGTCA
GGCAACTATGGATGAACGAAATAGACAGATCGCTGAGATAGGTGCCTCACTGATTAAGCATTGGTAACTG
TCAGACCAAGTTTACTCATATATACTTTAGATTGATTTAAAACTTCATTTTTAATTTAAAAGGATCTAGG
TGAAGATCCTTTTTGATAATCTCATGACCAAAATCCCTTAACGTGAGTTTTCGTTCCACTGAGCGTCAGA
CCCCGTAGAAAAGATCAAAGGATCTTCTTGAGATCCTTTTTTTCTGCGCGTAATCTGCTGCTTGCAAACA
AAAAAACCACCGCTACCAGCGGTGGTTTGTTTGCCGGATCAAGAGCTACCAACTCTTTTTCCGAAGGTAA
CTGGCTTCAGCAGAGCGCAGATACCAAATACTGTTCTTCTAGTGTAGCCGTAGTTAGGCCACCACTTCAA
GAACTCTGTAGCACCGCCTACATACCTCGCTCTGCTAATCCTGTTACCAGTGGCTGCTGCCAGTGGCGAT
AAGTCGTGTCTTACCGGGTTGGACTCAAGACGATAGTTACCGGATAAGGCGCAGCGGTCGGGCTGAACGG
GGGGTTCGTGCACACAGCCCAGCTTGGAGCGAACGACCTACACCGAACTGAGATACCTACAGCGTGAGCT
ATGAGAAAGCGCCACGCTTCCCGAAGGGAGAAAGGCGGACAGGTATCCGGTAAGCGGCAGGGTCGGAACA
GGAGAGCGCACGAGGGAGCTTCCAGGGGGAAACGCCTGGTATCTTTATAGTCCTGTCGGGTTTCGCCACC
TCTGACTTGAGCGTCGATTTTTGTGATGCTCGTCAGGGGGGCGGAGCCTATGGAAAAACGCCAGCAACGC
GGCCTTTTTACGGTTCCTGGCCTTTTGCTGGCCTTTTGCTCACATGTTCTTTCCTGCGTTATCCCCTGAT
TCTGTGGATAACCGTATTACCGCCTTTGAGTGAGCTGATACCGCTCGCCGCAGCCGAACGACCGAGCGCA
GCGAGTCAGTGAGCGAGGAAGCGGAAGAGCGCCCAATACGCAAACCGCCTCTCCCCGCGCGTTGGCCGAT
TCATTAATGCAGCTGGCACGACAGGTTTCCCGACTGGAAAGCGGGCAGTGAGCGCAACGCAATTAATGTG
AGTTAGCTCACTCATTAGGCACCCCAGGCTTTACACTTTATGCTTCCGGCTCGTATGTTGTGTGGAATTG
TGAGCGGATAACAATTTCACACAGGAAACAGCTATGACCATGATTACGCCAAGCGCGCAATTAACCCTCA
CTAAAGGGAACAAAAGCTGGAGCTGCAAGC
