Features (pLannotate 1.2.2; 30 found; start..end, strand, type, name):
      1..212     +  promoter       EF-1α core promoter: core promoter for human elongation factor EF-1α
    316..834     +  CDS            gam: GAM_BPMU - Experimental evidence at protein level: Swiss-Prot protein existence level 1. Protects linear double-stranded DNA from host exonuclease degradation. Binds to linear dsDNA irrespective of the precise architecture of the DNA terminus but not to RNA or to ssDNA. From Escherichia phage Mu (Bacteriophage Mu).
    883..1566    +  CDS            Apobec1: ABEC1_RAT - Experimental evidence at protein level: Swiss-Prot protein existence level 1. Catalytic component of the apolipoprotein B mRNA editing enzyme complex which is responsible for the postranscriptional editing of a CAA codon for Gln to a UAA codon for stop in the APOB mRNA. May also play a role in the epigenetic regulation of gene expression by participating in DNA demethylation. From Rattus norvegicus (Rat).
   1567..1614    +  CDS            ABE(7.10) (fragment): adenine base editor comprising wild-type E. coli TadA fused to the evolved TadA*(7.10) mutant (Gaudelli et al., 2017)
   1615..5714    +  CDS            Cas9 (fragment): Cas9 (Csn1) endonuclease from the Streptococcus pyogenes Type II CRISPR/Cas system generates RNA-guided double strand breaks in DNA
   6010..6258    +  CDS            UGI: UNGI_BPPB2 - Experimental evidence at protein level: Swiss-Prot protein existence level 1. This protein binds specifically and reversibly to the host uracil-DNA glycosylase, preventing removal of uracil residues from PBS2 DNA by the host uracil-excision repair system. From Bacillus phage PBS2 (Bacteriophage PBS2).
   6364..6963    +  CDS            PuroR (fragment): puromycin N-acetyltransferase; pac from Streptomyces; confers resistance to puromycin
   6979..7567    +  misc_feature   WPRE: woodchuck hepatitis virus posttranscriptional regulatory element
   7618..7637    +  misc_feature   cPPT/CTS (fragment): central polypurine tract and central termination sequence of HIV-1
   7639..7872    +  LTR            3' LTR (ΔU3): self-inactivating 3' long terminal repeat (LTR) from HIV-1
   7950..8071    +  polyA_signal   SV40 poly(A) signal: SV40 polyadenylation signal
   8111..8246    +  rep_origin     SV40 ori: SV40 origin of replication
   8267..8285    -  promoter       T7 promoter: promoter for bacteriophage T7 RNA polymerase
   8293..8448    +  CDS            lacZα (fragment): LacZα fragment of β-galactosidase; lacZ fragment
   8453..8881    +  rep_origin     f1 ori (sequence partly withheld): f1 bacteriophage origin of replication; arrow indicates direction of (+) strand synthesis
   8934..9038    +  promoter       AmpR promoter: bla
   9039..9899    +  CDS            AmpR: β-lactamase; bla; confers resistance to ampicillin, carbenicillin, and related antibiotics
  10070..10658   +  rep_origin     ori: high-copy-number ColE1/pMB1/pBR322/pUC origin of replication
  10841..10933   +  CDS            lacI (fragment): lac repressor; lacI; The lac repressor binds to the lac operator to inhibit transcription in E. coli. This inhibition can be relieved by adding lactose or isopropyl-β-D-thiogalactopyranoside (IPTG).
  10946..10967   +  protein_bind   CAP binding site: CAP binding activates transcription in the presence of cAMP. E. coli catabolite activator protein
  10982..11012   +  promoter       lac promoter: promoter for the E. coli lac operon
  11016..11038   +  protein_bind   lac operator (fragment): The lac repressor binds to the lac operator to inhibit transcription in E. coli. This inhibition can be relieved by adding lactose or isopropyl-β-D-thiogalactopyranoside (IPTG). lac repressor encoded by lacI
  11081..11099   +  promoter       T3 promoter: promoter for bacteriophage T3 RNA polymerase
  11127..11353   +  promoter       RSV promoter: Rous sarcoma virus enhancer/promoter
  11354..11534   +  LTR            5' LTR (truncated): truncated 5' long terminal repeat (LTR) from HIV-1
  11581..11706   +  misc_feature   HIV-1 Ψ: packaging signal of human immunodeficiency virus type 1
  11690..12053   +  CDS            HIV-1 gag (fragment): gag protein from human immunodeficiency virus 1; gag
  12199..12432   +  misc_feature   RRE: The Rev response element (RRE) of HIV-1 allows for Rev-dependent mRNA export from the nucleus to the cytoplasm.
  12809..12835   +  CDS            Rev (fragment): human immunodeficiency virus 1 (HIV-1) Rev protein; rev; enhances nuclear export of unspliced and incompletely spliced viral mRNAs
  12845..12962   +  misc_feature   cPPT/CTS: central polypurine tract and central termination sequence of HIV-1
>Addgene plasmid #112676 | pLenti-xBE4Gam-P2A-Puro | addgene full sequence | sequence record 217196 | Addgene NGS Result
GGGCAGAGCGCACATCGCCCACAGTCCCCGAGAAGTTGGGGGGAGGGGTCGGCAATTGAACCGGTGCCTA
GAGAAGGTGGCGCGGGGTAAACTGGGAAAGTGATGTCGTGTACTGGCTCCGCCTTTTTCCCGAGGGTGGG
GGAGAACCGTATATAAGTGCAGTAGTCGCCGTGAACGTTCTTTTTCGCAACGGGTTTGCCGCCAGAACAC
AGGTGTCGTGACGCGGGATCCGCCACCATGGATTACAAAGACGATGACGATAAGATGGCCCCAAAGAAGA
AGCGGAAGGTCGGTATCCACGGAGTCCCAGCAGCCGCAAAACCTGCAAAGAGAATTAAATCCGCAGCAGC
AGCCTACGTGCCTCAAAACCGGGATGCCGTTATCACAGATATAAAAAGAATCGGTGATTTGCAGCGCGAA
GCAAGCCGCTTGGAGACCGAAATGAATGATGCCATCGCAGAGATCACTGAGAAATTTGCTGCCCGCATAG
CACCAATCAAGACTGACATCGAGACACTCAGTAAGGGCGTGCAAGGCTGGTGCGAGGCTAATCGGGACGA
GTTGACCAACGGGGGGAAGGTGAAAACCGCCAATCTTGTGACTGGCGATGTCTCCTGGCGAGTGAGACCA
CCAAGCGTAAGCATCCGAGGCATGGACGCTGTGATGGAAACATTGGAAAGGCTCGGCCTGCAAAGGTTTA
TCAGAACAAAGCAGGAAATAAATAAGGAAGCCATCCTCCTTGAGCCAAAAGCCGTTGCTGGGGTAGCCGG
AATTACTGTTAAGTCTGGTATCGAGGATTTCAGTATCATACCCTTCGAGCAGGAAGCCGGCATTAGCGGA
AGTGAAACACCCGGTACCTCAGAGAGCGCAACTCCTGAGAGTAGCTCAGAGACTGGCCCAGTGGCTGTGG
ACCCCACATTGAGACGGCGGATCGAGCCCCATGAGTTTGAGGTATTCTTCGATCCGAGAGAGCTCCGCAA
GGAGACCTGCCTGCTTTACGAAATTAATTGGGGGGGCCGGCACTCCATTTGGCGACATACATCACAGAAC
ACTAACAAGCACGTCGAAGTCAACTTCATCGAGAAGTTCACGACAGAAAGATATTTCTGTCCGAACACAA
GGTGCAGCATTACCTGGTTTCTCAGCTGGAGCCCATGCGGCGAATGTAGTAGGGCCATCACTGAATTCCT
GTCAAGGTATCCCCACGTCACTCTGTTTATTTACATCGCAAGGCTGTACCACCACGCTGACCCCCGCAAT
CGACAAGGCCTGCGGGATTTGATCTCTTCAGGTGTGACTATCCAAATTATGACTGAGCAGGAGTCAGGAT
ACTGCTGGAGAAACTTTGTGAATTATAGCCCGAGTAATGAAGCCCACTGGCCTAGGTATCCCCATCTGTG
GGTACGACTGTACGTTCTTGAACTGTACTGCATCATACTGGGCCTGCCTCCTTGTCTCAACATTCTGAGA
AGGAAGCAGCCACAGCTGACATTCTTTACCATCGCTCTTCAGTCTTGTCATTACCAGCGACTGCCCCCAC
ACATTCTCTGGGCCACCGGGTTGAAAAGCGGCAGCGAGACTCCCGGGACCTCAGAGTCCGCCACACCCGA
AAGTGACAAGAAGTACAGCATCGGCCTGGCCATCGGCACCAACTCTGTGGGCTGGGCCGTGATCACCGAC
GAGTACAAGGTGCCCAGCAAGAAATTCAAGGTGCTGGGCAACACCGACCGGCACAGCATCAAGAAGAACC
TGATCGGAGCCCTGCTGTTCGACAGCGGCGAAACAGCCGAGGCCACCCGGCTGAAGAGAACCGCCAGAAG
AAGATACACCAGACGGAAGAACCGGATCTGCTATCTGCAAGAGATCTTCAGCAACGAGATGGCCAAGGTG
GACGACAGCTTCTTCCACAGACTGGAAGAGTCCTTCCTGGTGGAAGAGGATAAGAAGCACGAGCGGCACC
CCATCTTCGGCAACATCGTGGACGAGGTGGCCTACCACGAGAAGTACCCCACCATCTACCACCTGAGAAA
GAAACTGGTGGACAGCACCGACAAGGCCGACCTGCGGCTGATCTATCTGGCCCTGGCCCACATGATCAAG
TTCCGGGGCCACTTCCTGATCGAGGGCGACCTGAACCCCGACAACAGCGACGTGGACAAGCTGTTCATCC
AGCTGGTGCAGACCTACAACCAGCTGTTCGAGGAAAACCCCATCAACGCCAGCGGCGTGGACGCCAAGGC
CATCCTGTCTGCCAGACTGAGCAAGAGCAGACGGCTGGAAAATCTGATCGCCCAGCTGCCCGGCGAGAAG
AAGAATGGCCTGTTCGGCAACCTGATTGCCCTGAGCCTGGGCCTGACCCCCAACTTCAAGAGCAACTTCG
ACCTGGCCGAGGATACCAAACTGCAGCTGAGCAAGGACACCTACGACGACGACCTGGACAACCTGCTGGC
CCAGATCGGCGACCAGTACGCCGACCTGTTTCTGGCCGCCAAGAACCTGTCCGACGCCATCCTGCTGAGC
GACATCCTGAGAGTGAACACCGAGATCACCAAGGCCCCCCTGAGCGCCTCTATGATCAAGCTGTACGACG
AGCACCACCAGGACCTGACCCTGCTGAAAGCTCTCGTGCGGCAGCAGCTGCCTGAGAAGTACAAAGAGAT
TTTCTTCGACCAGAGCAAGAACGGCTACGCCGGCTACATTGACGGCGGAGCCAGCCAGGAAGAGTTCTAC
AAGTTCATCAAGCCCATCCTGGAAAAGATGGACGGCACCGAGGAACTGCTCGTGAAGCTGAACAGAGAGG
ACCTGCTGCGGAAGCAGCGGACCTTCGACAACGGCATCATCCCCCACCAGATCCACCTGGGAGAGCTGCA
CGCCATTCTGCGGCGGCAGGAAGATTTTTACCCATTCCTGAAGGACAACCGGGAAAAGATCGAGAAGATC
CTGACCTTCCGCATCCCCTACTACGTGGGCCCTCTGGCCAGGGGAAACAGCAGATTCGCCTGGATGACCA
GAAAGAGCGAGGAAACCATCACCCCCTGGAACTTCGAGAAGGTGGTGGACAAGGGCGCTTCCGCCCAGAG
CTTCATCGAGCGGATGACCAACTTCGATAAGAACCTGCCCAACGAGAAGGTGCTGCCCAAGCACAGCCTG
CTGTACGAGTACTTCACCGTGTATAACGAGCTGACCAAAGTGAAATACGTGACCGAGGGAATGAGAAAGC
CCGCCTTCCTGAGCGGCGACCAGAAAAAGGCCATCGTGGACCTGCTGTTCAAGACCAACCGGAAAGTGAC
CGTGAAGCAGCTGAAAGAGGACTACTTCAAGAAAATCGAGTGCTTCGACTCCGTGGAAATCTCCGGCGTG
GAAGATCGGTTCAACGCCTCCCTGGGCACATACCACGATCTGCTGAAAATTATCAAGGACAAGGACTTCC
TGGACAATGAGGAAAACGAGGACATTCTGGAAGATATCGTGCTGACCCTGACACTGTTTGAGGACAGAGA
GATGATCGAGGAACGGCTGAAAACCTATGCCCACCTGTTCGACGACAAAGTGATGAAGCAGCTGAAGCGG
CGGAGATACACCGGCTGGGGCAGGCTGAGCCGGAAGCTGATCAACGGCATCCGGGACAAGCAGTCCGGCA
AGACAATCCTGGATTTCCTGAAGTCCGACGGCTTCGCCAACAGAAACTTCATCCAGCTGATCCACGACGA
CAGCCTGACCTTTAAAGAGGACATCCAGAAAGCCCAGGTGTCCGGCCAGGGCGATAGCCTGCACGAGCAC
ATTGCCAATCTGGCCGGCAGCCCCGCCATTAAGAAGGGCATCCTGCAGACAGTGAAGGTGGTGGACGAGC
TCGTGAAAGTGATGGGCCGGCACAAGCCCGAGAACATCGTGATCGAAATGGCCAGAGAGAACCAGACCAC
CCAGAAGGGACAGAAGAACAGCCGCGAGAGAATGAAGCGGATCGAAGAGGGCATCAAAGAGCTGGGCAGC
CAGATCCTGAAAGAACACCCCGTGGAAAACACCCAGCTGCAGAACGAGAAGCTGTACCTGTACTACCTGC
AGAATGGGCGGGATATGTACGTGGACCAGGAACTGGACATCAACCGGCTGTCCGACTACGATGTGGACCA
TATCGTGCCTCAGAGCTTTCTGAAGGACGACTCCATCGACAACAAGGTGCTGACCAGAAGCGACAAGAAC
CGGGGCAAGAGCGACAACGTGCCCTCCGAAGAGGTCGTGAAGAAGATGAAGAACTACTGGCGGCAGCTGC
TGAACGCCAAGCTGATTACCCAGAGAAAGTTCGACAATCTGACCAAGGCCGAGAGAGGCGGCCTGAGCGA
ACTGGATAAGGCCGGCTTCATCAAGAGACAGCTGGTGGAAACCCGGCAGATCACAAAGCACGTGGCACAG
ATCCTGGACTCCCGGATGAACACTAAGTACGACGAGAATGACAAGCTGATCCGGGAAGTGAAAGTGATCA
CCCTGAAGTCCAAGCTGGTGTCCGATTTCCGGAAGGATTTCCAGTTTTACAAAGTGCGCGAGATCAACAA
CTACCACCACGCCCACGACGCCTACCTGAACGCCGTCGTGGGAACCGCCCTGATCAAAAAGTACCCTAAG
CTGGAAAGCGAGTTCGTGTACGGCGACTACAAGGTGTACGACGTGCGGAAGATGATCGCCAAGAGCGAGC
AGGAAATCGGCAAGGCTACCGCCAAGTACTTCTTCTACAGCAACATCATGAACTTTTTCAAGACCGAGAT
TACCCTGGCCAACGGCGAGATCCGGAAGCGGCCTCTGATCGAGACAAACGGCGAAACCGGGGAGATCGTG
TGGGATAAGGGCCGGGATTTTGCCACCGTGCGGAAAGTGCTGAGCATGCCCCAAGTGAATATCGTGAAAA
AGACCGAGGTGCAGACAGGCGGCTTCAGCAAAGAGTCTATCCTGCCCAAGAGGAACAGCGATAAGCTGAT
CGCCAGAAAGAAGGACTGGGACCCTAAGAAGTACGGCGGCTTCGACAGCCCCACCGTGGCCTATTCTGTG
CTGGTGGTGGCCAAAGTGGAAAAGGGCAAGTCCAAGAAACTGAAGAGTGTGAAAGAGCTGCTGGGGATCA
CCATCATGGAAAGAAGCAGCTTCGAGAAGAATCCCATCGACTTTCTGGAAGCCAAGGGCTACAAAGAAGT
GAAAAAGGACCTGATCATCAAGCTGCCTAAGTACTCCCTGTTCGAGCTGGAAAACGGCCGGAAGAGAATG
CTGGCCTCTGCCGGCGTGCTGCAGAAGGGAAACGAACTGGCCCTGCCCTCCAAATATGTGAACTTCCTGT
ACCTGGCCAGCCACTATGAGAAGCTGAAGGGCTCCCCCGAGGATAATGAGCAGAAACAGCTGTTTGTGGA
ACAGCACAAGCACTACCTGGACGAGATCATCGAGCAGATTAGCGAGTTCTCCAAGAGAGTGATCCTGGCC
GACGCTAATCTGGACAAAGTGCTGTCCGCCTACAACAAGCACCGGGATAAGCCCATCAGAGAGCAGGCCG
AGAATATCATCCACCTGTTTACCCTGACCAATCTGGGAGCCCCTGCCGCCTTCAAGTACTTTGACACCAC
CATCGACCGGAAGAGGTACACCAGCACCAAAGAGGTGCTGGACGCCACCCTGATCCACCAGAGCATCACC
GGCCTGTACGAGACACGGATCGACCTGTCTCAGCTGGGAGGCGATTCAGGCGGATCTACTAATCTGTCAG
ATATTATTGAAAAGGAGACCGGTAAGCAACTGGTTATCCAGGAATCCATCCTCATGCTCCCAGAGGAGGT
GGAAGAAGTCATTGGGAACAAGCCGGAAAGCGATATACTCGTGCACACCGCCTACGACGAGAGCACCGAC
GAGAATGTCATGCTTCTGACTAGCGACGCCCCTGAATACAAGCCTTGGGCTCTGGTCATACAGGATAGCA
ACGGTGAGAACAAGATTAAGATGCTCTCTGGTGGTTCTCCCAAGAAGAAGAGGAAAGTCACAAATCTCTC
TGACATCATAGAGAAGGAGACAGGGAAACAACTCGTAATACAAGAGTCCATTCTTATGCTCCCTGAGGAG
GTGGAAGAAGTTATCGGCAACAAACCAGAGAGTGACATTCTGGTCCATACCGCCTACGATGAAAGCACAG
ACGAGAACGTTATGTTGCTCACTTCTGACGCTCCAGAATACAAACCTTGGGCACTCGTCATTCAGGACAG
CAACGGCGAGAACAAGATCAAAATGCTTAGCGGGGGCAGCCCCAAAAAAAAGAGGAAGGTCGCTAGCGGC
AGCGGCGCCACCAACTTCAGCCTGCTGAAGCAGGCCGGCGACGTGGAGGAGAACCCCGGCCCCATGACCG
AGTACAAGCCCACGGTGCGCCTCGCCACCCGCGACGACGTCCCCAGGGCCGTACGCACCCTCGCCGCCGC
GTTCGCCGACTACCCCGCCACGCGCCACACCGTCGATCCGGACCGCCACATCGAGCGGGTCACCGAGCTG
CAAGAACTCTTCCTCACGCGCGTCGGGCTCGACATCGGCAAGGTGTGGGTCGCGGACGACGGCGCCGCGG
TGGCGGTCTGGACCACGCCGGAGAGCGTCGAAGCGGGGGCGGTGTTCGCCGAGATCGGCCCGCGCATGGC
CGAGTTGAGCGGTTCCCGGCTGGCCGCGCAGCAACAGATGGAAGGCCTCCTGGCGCCGCACCGGCCCAAG
GAGCCCGCGTGGTTCCTGGCCACCGTCGGAGTCTCGCCCGACCACCAGGGCAAGGGTCTGGGCAGCGCCG
TCGTGCTCCCCGGAGTGGAGGCGGCCGAGCGCGCCGGGGTGCCCGCCTTCCTGGAGACCTCCGCGCCCCG
CAACCTCCCCTTCTACGAGCGGCTCGGCTTCACCGTCACCGCCGACGTCGAGGTGCCCGAAGGACCGCGC
ACCTGGTGCATGACCCGCAAGCCCGGTGCCTGAACGCGTTAAGTCGACAATCAACCTCTGGATTACAAAA
TTTGTGAAAGATTGACTGGTATTCTTAACTATGTTGCTCCTTTTACGCTATGTGGATACGCTGCTTTAAT
GCCTTTGTATCATGCTATTGCTTCCCGTATGGCTTTCATTTTCTCCTCCTTGTATAAATCCTGGTTGCTG
TCTCTTTATGAGGAGTTGTGGCCCGTTGTCAGGCAACGTGGCGTGGTGTGCACTGTGTTTGCTGACGCAA
CCCCCACTGGTTGGGGCATTGCCACCACCTGTCAGCTCCTTTCCGGGACTTTCGCTTTCCCCCTCCCTAT
TGCCACGGCGGAACTCATCGCCGCCTGCCTTGCCCGCTGCTGGACAGGGGCTCGGCTGTTGGGCACTGAC
AATTCCGTGGTGTTGTCGGGGAAATCATCGTCCTTTCCTTGGCTGCTCGCCTGTGTTGCCACCTGGATTC
TGCGCGGGACGTCCTTCTGCTACGTCCCTTCGGCCCTCAATCCAGCGGACCTTCCTTCCCGCGGCCTGCT
GCCGGCTCTGCGGCCTCTTCCGCGTCTTCGCCTTCGCCCTCAGACGAGTCGGATCTCCCTTTGGGCCGCC
TCCCCGCGTCGACTTTAAGACCAATGACTTACAAGGCAGCTGTAGATCTTAGCCACTTTTTAAAAGAAAA
GGGGGGACTGGAAGGGCTAATTCACTCCCAACGAAGACAAGATCTGCTTTTTGCTTGTACTGGGTCTCTC
TGGTTAGACCAGATCTGAGCCTGGGAGCTCTCTGGCTAACTAGGGAACCCACTGCTTAAGCCTCAATAAA
GCTTGCCTTGAGTGCTTCAAGTAGTGTGTGCCCGTCTGTTGTGTGACTCTGGTAACTAGAGATCCCTCAG
ACCCTTTTAGTCAGTGTGGAAAATCTCTAGCAGTACGTATAGTAGTTCATGTCATCTTATTATTCAGTAT
TTATAACTTGCAAAGAAATGAATATCAGAGAGTGAGAGGAACTTGTTTATTGCAGCTTATAATGGTTACA
AATAAAGCAATAGCATCACAAATTTCACAAATAAAGCATTTTTTTCACTGCATTCTAGTTGTGGTTTGTC
CAAACTCATCAATGTATCTTATCATGTCTGGCTCTAGCTATCCCGCCCCTAACTCCGCCCATCCCGCCCC
TAACTCCGCCCAGTTCCGCCCATTCTCCGCCCCATGGCTGACTAATTTTTTTTATTTATGCAGAGGCCGA
GGCCGCCTCGGCCTCTGAGCTATTCCAGAAGTAGTGAGGAGGCTTTTTTGGAGGCCTAGGGACGTACCCA
ATTCGCCCTATAGTGAGTCGTATTACGCGCGCTCACTGGCCGTCGTTTTACAACGTCGTGACTGGGAAAA
CCCTGGCGTTACCCAACTTAATCGCCTTGCAGCACATCCCCCTTTCGCCAGCTGGCGTAATAGCGAAGAG
GCCCGCACCGATCGCCCTTCCCAACAGTTGCGCAGCCTGAATGGCGAATGGG
[124 nt withheld, positions 8453-8576]
C
[91 nt withheld, positions 8578-8668]
A
[49 nt withheld, positions 8670-8718]
CCTTTGACGTTGGAGTCCACGTTCTTT
[37 nt withheld, positions 8746-8782]
ACCCTATCTCGGTCTATTCTTTTGATTTATAAGGGATTTTGCCGATTTCGGCCTATTGGTTAAAAAATGA
GCTGATTTAACAAAAATTTAACGCGAATTTTAACAAAATATTAACGCTTACAATTTAGGTGGCACTTTTC
GGGGAAATGTGCGCGGAACCCCTATTTGTTTATTTTTCTAAATACATTCAAATATGTATCCGCTCATGAG
ACAATAACCCTGATAAATGCTTCAATAATATTGAAAAAGGAAGAGTATGAGTATTCAACATTTCCGTGTC
GCCCTTATTCCCTTTTTTGCGGCATTTTGCCTTCCTGTTTTTGCTCACCCAGAAACGCTGGTGAAAGTAA
AAGATGCTGAAGATCAGTTGGGTGCACGAGTGGGTTACATCGAACTGGATCTCAACAGCGGTAAGATCCT
TGAGAGTTTTCGCCCCGAAGAACGTTTTCCAATGATGAGCACTTTTAAAGTTCTGCTATGTGGCGCGGTA
TTATCCCGTATTGACGCCGGGCAAGAGCAACTCGGTCGCCGCATACACTATTCTCAGAATGACTTGGTTG
AGTACTCACCAGTCACAGAAAAGCATCTTACGGATGGCATGACAGTAAGAGAATTATGCAGTGCTGCCAT
AACCATGAGTGATAACACTGCGGCCAACTTACTTCTGACAACGATCGGAGGACCGAAGGAGCTAACCGCT
TTTTTGCACAACATGGGGGATCATGTAACTCGCCTTGATCGTTGGGAACCGGAGCTGAATGAAGCCATAC
CAAACGACGAGCGTGACACCACGATGCCTGTAGCAATGGCAACAACGTTGCGCAAACTATTAACTGGCGA
ACTACTTACTCTAGCTTCCCGGCAACAATTAATAGACTGGATGGAGGCGGATAAAGTTGCAGGACCACTT
CTGCGCTCGGCCCTTCCGGCTGGCTGGTTTATTGCTGATAAATCTGGAGCCGGTGAGCGTGGGTCTCGCG
GTATCATTGCAGCACTGGGGCCAGATGGTAAGCCCTCCCGTATCGTAGTTATCTACACGACGGGGAGTCA
GGCAACTATGGATGAACGAAATAGACAGATCGCTGAGATAGGTGCCTCACTGATTAAGCATTGGTAACTG
TCAGACCAAGTTTACTCATATATACTTTAGATTGATTTAAAACTTCATTTTTAATTTAAAAGGATCTAGG
TGAAGATCCTTTTTGATAATCTCATGACCAAAATCCCTTAACGTGAGTTTTCGTTCCACTGAGCGTCAGA
CCCCGTAGAAAAGATCAAAGGATCTTCTTGAGATCCTTTTTTTCTGCGCGTAATCTGCTGCTTGCAAACA
AAAAAACCACCGCTACCAGCGGTGGTTTGTTTGCCGGATCAAGAGCTACCAACTCTTTTTCCGAAGGTAA
CTGGCTTCAGCAGAGCGCAGATACCAAATACTGTTCTTCTAGTGTAGCCGTAGTTAGGCCACCACTTCAA
GAACTCTGTAGCACCGCCTACATACCTCGCTCTGCTAATCCTGTTACCAGTGGCTGCTGCCAGTGGCGAT
AAGTCGTGTCTTACCGGGTTGGACTCAAGACGATAGTTACCGGATAAGGCGCAGCGGTCGGGCTGAACGG
GGGGTTCGTGCACACAGCCCAGCTTGGAGCGAACGACCTACACCGAACTGAGATACCTACAGCGTGAGCT
ATGAGAAAGCGCCACGCTTCCCGAAGGGAGAAAGGCGGACAGGTATCCGGTAAGCGGCAGGGTCGGAACA
GGAGAGCGCACGAGGGAGCTTCCAGGGGGAAACGCCTGGTATCTTTATAGTCCTGTCGGGTTTCGCCACC
TCTGACTTGAGCGTCGATTTTTGTGATGCTCGTCAGGGGGGCGGAGCCTATGGAAAAACGCCAGCAACGC
GGCCTTTTTACGGTTCCTGGCCTTTTGCTGGCCTTTTGCTCACATGTTCTTTCCTGCGTTATCCCCTGAT
TCTGTGGATAACCGTATTACCGCCTTTGAGTGAGCTGATACCGCTCGCCGCAGCCGAACGACCGAGCGCA
GCGAGTCAGTGAGCGAGGAAGCGGAAGAGCGCCCAATACGCAAACCGCCTCTCCCCGCGCGTTGGCCGAT
TCATTAATGCAGCTGGCACGACAGGTTTCCCGACTGGAAAGCGGGCAGTGAGCGCAACGCAATTAATGTG
AGTTAGCTCACTCATTAGGCACCCCAGGCTTTACACTTTATGCTTCCGGCTCGTATGTTGTGTGGAATTG
TGAGCGGATAACAATTTCACACAGGAAACAGCTATGACCATGATTACGCCAAGCGCGCAATTAACCCTCA
CTAAAGGGAACAAAAGCTGGAGCTGCAAGCTTAATGTAGTCTTATGCAATACTCTTGTAGTCTTGCAACA
TGGTAACGATGAGTTAGCAACATGCCTTACAAGGAGAGAAAAAGCACCGTGCATGCCGATTGGTGGAAGT
AAGGTGGTACGATCGTGCCTTATTAGGAAGGCAACAGACGGGTCTGACATGGATTGGACGAACCACTGAA
TTGCCGCATTGCAGAGATATTGTATTTAAGTGCCTAGCTCGATACATAAACGGGTCTCTCTGGTTAGACC
AGATCTGAGCCTGGGAGCTCTCTGGCTAACTAGGGAACCCACTGCTTAAGCCTCAATAAAGCTTGCCTTG
AGTGCTTCAAGTAGTGTGTGCCCGTCTGTTGTGTGACTCTGGTAACTAGAGATCCCTCAGACCCTTTTAG
TCAGTGTGGAAAATCTCTAGCAGTGGCGCCCGAACAGGGACTTGAAAGCGAAAGGGAAACCAGAGGAGCT
CTCTCGACGCAGGACTCGGCTTGCTGAAGCGCGCACGGCAAGAGGCGAGGGGCGGCGACTGGTGAGTACG
CCAAAAATTTTGACTAGCGGAGGCTAGAAGGAGAGAGATGGGTGCGAGAGCGTCAGTATTAAGCGGGGGA
GAATTAGATCGCGATGGGAAAAAATTCGGTTAAGGCCAGGGGGAAAGAAAAAATATAAATTAAAACATAT
AGTATGGGCAAGCAGGGAGCTAGAACGATTCGCAGTTAATCCTGGCCTGTTAGAAACATCAGAAGGCTGT
AGACAAATACTGGGACAGCTACAACCATCCCTTCAGACAGGATCAGAAGAACTTAGATCATTATATAATA
CAGTAGCAACCCTCTATTGTGTGCATCAAAGGATAGAGATAAAAGACACCAAGGAAGCTTTAGACAAGAT
AGAGGAAGAGCAAAACAAAAGTAAGACCACCGCACAGCAAGCGGCCGCTGATCTTCAGACCTGGAGGAGG
AGATATGAGGGACAATTGGAGAAGTGAATTATATAAATATAAAGTAGTAAAAATTGAACCATTAGGAGTA
GCACCCACCAAGGCAAAGAGAAGAGTGGTGCAGAGAGAAAAAAGAGCAGTGGGAATAGGAGCTTTGTTCC
TTGGGTTCTTGGGAGCAGCAGGAAGCACTATGGGCGCAGCGTCAATGACGCTGACGGTACAGGCCAGACA
ATTATTGTCTGGTATAGTGCAGCAGCAGAACAATTTGCTGAGGGCTATTGAGGCGCAACAGCATCTGTTG
CAACTCACAGTCTGGGGCATCAAGCAGCTCCAGGCAAGAATCCTGGCTGTGGAAAGATACCTAAAGGATC
AACAGCTCCTGGGGATTTGGGGTTGCTCTGGAAAACTCATTTGCACCACTGCTGTGCCTTGGAATGCTAG
TTGGAGTAATAAATCTCTGGAACAGATTTGGAATCACACGACCTGGATGGAGTGGGACAGAGAAATTAAC
AATTACACAAGCTTAATACACTCCTTAATTGAAGAATCGCAAAACCAGCAAGAAAAGAATGAACAAGAAT
TATTGGAATTAGATAAATGGGCAAGTTTGTGGAATTGGTTTAACATAACAAATTGGCTGTGGTATATAAA
ATTATTCATAATGATAGTAGGAGGCTTGGTAGGTTTAAGAATAGTTTTTGCTGTACTTTCTATAGTGAAT
AGAGTTAGGCAGGGATATTCACCATTATCGTTTCAGACCCACCTCCCAACCCCGAGGGGACCCAGACCAC
AATTTTAAAAGAAAAGGGGGGATTGGGGGGTACAGTGCAGGGGAAAGAATAGTAGACATAATAGCAACAG
ACATACAAACTAAAGAATTACAAAAACAAATTACAAAAATTCAAAATTTTCGGGTTTATTACAGGGACAG
CAGAGATCCACTTTGGCGCCGGCTCGAGTGGCTCCGGTGCCCGTCAGT
